Addgene plasmid #130175: pRDAX-492 GFP[1] L3 Stuffer/Intein4 L4 GFP[2] IRES mCherry GFP(1-9)
Purpose: PPI (BiFC/TriFC) assay vector
Depositing lab: Gary Lewin. Depositing organization: Max-Delbrueck-Centrum fuer Molekulare Medizin (MDC).
Backbone
  Vector backbone: custom built
  Vector type: Mammalian Expression
Growth in bacteria
  Bacterial resistance: Ampicillin, 100 μg/mL
  Growth temperature: 37°C
  Growth strain: DH5alpha
  Copy number: High Copy
Gene/Insert
  Gene/Insert name: GFP
  Species: M. musculus (mouse)
  Cloning method: Restriction Enzyme; 5′ cloning site unknown (unknown if destroyed); 3′ cloning site unknown (unknown if destroyed)
Terms and licenses: Academic/Nonprofit Terms; Industry Terms: Not Available to Industry
How to cite: pRDAX-492 GFP[1] L3 Stuffer/Intein4 L4 GFP[2] IRES mCherry GFP(1-9) was a gift from Gary Lewin (Addgene plasmid # 130175 ; http://n2t.net/addgene:130175 ; RRID:Addgene_130175)
