[The description below was written by a language model from this plasmid's Addgene catalogue record and pLannotate feature annotations shown in this document.]
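Description:
pRDAX-492 GFP[1] L3 Stuffer/Intein4 L4 GFP[2] IRES mCherry GFP(1-9) is a custom-built mammalian expression plasmid of about 5.7 kb, intended as an assay vector for protein–protein interactions by bimolecular or trimolecular fluorescence complementation (BiFC/TriFC). In bacteria it is maintained at high copy from a ColE1/pUC-type origin and selected with ampicillin. The β-lactamase gene is annotated as driven by a cat promoter, and the origin and marker are flanked by phage T3Te and T7Te and tonB terminators, which presumably insulate them from the rest of the plasmid.

The mammalian cassette is driven by a CMV enhancer fused to the chicken β-actin promoter (a CAG-type arrangement); a very short match to the tight TRE promoter just downstream probably reflects shared minimal-promoter sequence rather than tetracycline control. The first open reading frame begins with a very small GFP-derived fragment (GFP[1]), followed by the L3 linker, a central stuffer/intein region, the L4 linker and a second short GFP fragment (GFP[2]). The annotation tool matched part of the central region to calmodulin, although the catalogue record does not describe this segment beyond "Stuffer/Intein4". The name suggests the stuffer is a placeholder to be exchanged for test proteins, but the cloning sites are not recorded. An EMCV IRES then allows translation of mCherry and a large GFP fragment, named GFP(1-9), from the same transcript, which ends in a PGK polyadenylation signal. How mCherry and GFP(1-9) are joined or separated is not annotated.

In tripartite split-GFP designs, two small GFP strand tags carried on interacting partners associate with a GFP 1-9 detector to restore green fluorescence. Here mCherry would act as an expression and transfection control. The record lists the insert species as mouse, which does not match the fluorescent protein origins reported in the annotation.
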