Features (pLannotate 1.2.2; 16 found; start..end, strand, type, name):
    185..564     +  enhancer       CMV enhancer: human cytomegalovirus immediate early enhancer
    566..841     +  promoter       chicken β-actin promoter: No description available
    867..883     +  promoter       tight TRE promoter (fragment): Tet-responsive promoter PTight, consisting of seven tet operator sequences followed by the minimal CMV promoter
    929..952     +  CDS            TagGFP2 (fragment): monomeric green fluorescent protein, also known as mTagGFP mammalian codon-optimized
    982..1332    +  CDS            CALMA_ARBPU (fragment): Experimental evidence at protein level: Swiss-Prot protein existence level 1. Calmodulin mediates the control of a large number of enzymes, ion channels and other proteins by Ca(2+). Among the enzymes to be stimulated by the calmodulin-Ca(2+) complex are a number of protein kinases and phosphatases. From Arbacia punctulata (Punctuate sea urchin).
   1486..1572    +  CDS            Folding Reporter GFP (fragment): Folding Reporter GFP is a basic (constitutively fluorescent) green fluorescent protein published in 1999, derived from Aequorea victoria.
   1613..2199    +  misc_feature   IRES2: internal ribosome entry site (IRES) of the encephalomyocarditis virus (EMCV)
   2209..2913    +  CDS            mCherry: mCherry is a basic (constitutively fluorescent) red fluorescent protein published in 2004, derived from Discosoma sp.. It is reported to be a very rapidly-maturing monomer with low acid sensitivity.
   2986..3567    +  CDS            Trp-less GFP (fragment): Trp-less GFP is a fluorescent protein published in 2012, derived from Aequorea victoria.
   3598..3803    +  polyA_signal   PGK poly(A) signal (fragment): mouse phosphoglycerate kinase 1 polyadenylation signal
   3977..4006    +  terminator     T3Te terminator: phage T3 early transcription terminator
   4028..4615    +  rep_origin     ori: high-copy-number ColE1/pMB1/pBR322/pUC origin of replication
   4627..4654    -  terminator     T7Te terminator: phage T7 early transcription terminator
   4678..5538    -  CDS            AmpR: β-lactamase; bla; confers resistance to ampicillin, carbenicillin, and related antibiotics
   5539..5641    -  promoter       cat promoter: promoter of the E. coli cat gene encoding chloramphenicol acetyltransferase
   5642..2       -  terminator     tonB terminator (across the origin): bidirectional E. coli tonB-P14 transcription terminator
>Addgene plasmid #130175 | pRDAX-492 GFP[1] L3 Stuffer/Intein4 L4 GFP[2] IRES mCherry GFP(1-9) | addgene full sequence | sequence record 271324 | Addgene NGS Result
CTTTCTGCTATGGAGGTCAGGTATGATTTAAATGGTCAGTATTGAGCGATATCTAGAGAATTCGTATAGG
TCTTGTATTCAGTCTCGCACTTTAGACATGGTCTTCTGCTGCCCGTGGTCCTCTATTCGTCGGATGTTCT
GTCGATTCTTCCTGTCTATCTGGACTGGATCTGATATCATCGTCGACATTGATTATTGACTAGTTATTAA
TAGTAATCAATTACGGGGTCATTAGTTCATAGCCCATATATGGAGTTCCGCGTTACATAACTTACGGTAA
ATGGCCCGCCTGGCTGACCGCCCAACGACCCCCGCCCATTGACGTCAATAATGACGTATGTTCCCATAGT
AACGCCAATAGGGACTTTCCATTGACGTCAATGGGTGGAGTATTTACGGTAAACTGCCCACTTGGCAGTA
CATCAAGTGTATCATATGCCAAGTACGCCCCCTATTGACGTCAATGACGGTAAATGGCCCGCCTGGCATT
ATGCCCAGTACATGACCTTATGGGACTTTCCTACTTGGCAGTACATCTACGTATTAGTCATCGCTATTAC
CATGGTCGAGGTGAGCCCCACGTTCTGCTTCACTCTCCCCATCTCCCCCCCCTCCCCACCCCCAATTTTG
TATTTATTTATTTTTTAATTATTTTGTGCAGCGATGGGGGCGGGGGGGGGGGGGGCGCGCGCCAGGCGGG
GCGGGGCGGGGCGAGGGGCGGGGCGGGGCGAGGCGGAGAGGTGCGGCGGCAGCCAATCAGAGCGGCGCGC
TCCGAAAGTTTCCTTTTATGGCGAGGCGGCGGCGGCGGCGGCCCTATAAAAAGCGAAGCGCGCGGCGGGC
GGGAGTCGCTGCGTTGGGACTTAGCCTTTAGTGAACCGTCAGAATTAATTCAGATCGATCTACAGCGCCA
CCATGGATCTGCCTGATGACCACTACCTGAGCACACAGACCATCCTCTCCAAGGACCTTAACAGTGGAGG
CGACCAACTGACAGAAGAGCAGATTGCAGAGTTCAAAGAAGCCTTCTCATTATTGGACAAGGATGGGGAC
GGCACCATCACCACAAAGGAACTTGGCACCGCTCTGAGGTCGCTTGGACAAAACCCAACGGAAGCAGAAT
TGCAGGATATGATCAATGAAGTCGATGCTGATGGCAATGGAACGATTTACTTTCCTGAATTTCTTACTAT
GATGGCTAGAAAAATGAAGGACACAGACAGCGAAGAGGAAATCCGAGAAGCATTCCGTGTTTTTGACAAG
GATGGGAACGGCTACATCAGCGCTGCTGAATTACGTCACGTCATGACAAACCTCGGGGAGAAGTTAACAG
ATGAAGAAGTTGATGAAATGATAAGGGAAGCAGATATCGATGGTGATGGCCAAGTAAACTATGAAGAGTT
TGTACAAATGATGACAGCAAAGGGGGGGAAGAGGCGCTGGCAGAAAACAGGCCATGCTGTCCGAGCATTC
GGAAGACTGAAGAAGATCTCCAGCTCCGGGGCACTGGCGTCGGGAGGCGAAAAGAGGGACCACATGGTGC
TGCTCGAGTACGTCACAGCAGCTGGCATCACCGATGCCAGCTAATGCTTAGATAAGTGAGAATTCAGATC
CGCCCCTCTCCCTCCCCCCCCCCTAACGTTACTGGCCGAAGCCGCTTGGAATAAGGCCGGTGTGCGTTTG
TCTATATGTTATTTTCCACCATATTGCCGTCTTTTGGCAATGTGAGGGCCCGGAAACCTGGCCCTGTCTT
CTTGACGAGCATTCCTAGGGGTCTTTCCCCTCTCGCCAAAGGAATGCAAGGTCTGTTGAATGTCGTGAAG
GAAGCAGTTCCTCTGGTAGCTTCTTGAAGACAAACAACGTCTGTAGCGACCCTTTGCAGGCAGCGGAACC
CCCCACCTGGCGACAGGTGCCTCTGCGGCCAAAAGCCACGTGTATAAGATACACCTGCAAAGGCGGCACA
ACCCCAGTGCCACGTTGTGAGTTGGATAGTTGTGGAAAGAGTCAAATGGCTCTCCTCAAGCGTATTCAAC
AAGGGGCTGAAGGATGCCCAGAAGGTACCCCATTGTATGGGATCTGATCTGGGGCCTCGGTACACATGCT
TTACATGTGTTTAGTCGAGGTTAAAAAAACGTCTAGGCCCCCCGAACCACGGGGACGTGGTTTTCCTTTG
AAAAACACGATGATAATATGGCCACAACCATGGGTGCAGTGAGCAAGGGCGAGGAGGATAACATGGCCAT
CATCAAGGAGTTCATGCGCTTCAAGGTGCACATGGAGGGCTCCGTGAACGGCCACGAGTTCGAGATCGAG
GGCGAGGGCGAGGGCCGCCCCTACGAGGGCACCCAGACCGCCAAGCTGAAGGTGACCAAGGGTGGCCCCC
TGCCCTTCGCCTGGGACATCCTGTCCCCTCAGTTCATGTACGGCTCCAAGGCCTACGTGAAGCACCCCGC
CGACATCCCCGACTACTTGAAGCTGTCCTTCCCCGAGGGCTTCAAGTGGGAGCGCGTGATGAACTTCGAG
GACGGCGGCGTGGTGACCGTGACCCAGGACTCCTCCCTGCAGGACGGCGAGTTCATCTACAAGGTGAAGC
TGCGCGGCACCAACTTCCCCTCCGACGGCCCCGTAATGCAGAAGAAGACCATGGGCTGGGAGGCCTCCTC
CGAGCGGATGTACCCCGAGGACGGCGCCCTGAAGGGCGAGATCAAGCAGAGGCTGAAGCTGAAGGACGGC
GGCCACTACGACGCTGAGGTCAAGACCACCTACAAGGCCAAGAAGCCCGTGCAGCTGCCCGGCGCCTACA
ACGTCAACATCAAGTTGGACATCACCTCCCACAACGAGGACTACACCATCGTGGAACAGTACGAACGCGC
CGAGGGCCGCCACTCCACCGGCGGCATGGACGAGCTGTACAAGAGCGGCGCTACTAACTTCAGCCTGCTG
AAGCAGGCTGGCGACGTGGAGGAGAACCCTGGACCTTCTGGAAGAAAAGGCGAAGAGCTGTTTACAGGGG
TTGTGCCTATCCTCATTGAGCTCGATGGAGATGTCAACGGCCACAAGTTCTTTGTGAGAGGGGAAGGAGA
AGGTGACGCTACTATCGGCAAACTGTCTCTGAAGTTCATTTGCACTACCGGGAAGTTGCCCGTACCATGG
CCAACACTGGTAACTACGCTGACATATGGAGTCCAGTGTTTCAGCCGTTATCCGGATCACATGAAGAGGC
ATGACTTCTTTAAATCCGCAATGCCTGAGGGATATGTCCAAGAGAGGACCATCTACTTTAAGGACGACGG
TACCTACAAAACCCGAGCTGAAGTGAAGTTTGAGGGTGACACTCTGGTGAATCGGATTGAGCTCAAAGGC
ATCGACTTCAAGGAGGATGGCAACATCTTGGGCCATAAGCTGGAGTACAACTTCAACAGTCACAAGGTGT
ACATCACAGCCGACAAACAGAACAATGGGATTAAGGCCAACTTCACCATACGCCACAATGTGGAAGATGG
CTCAGTCCAACTTGCGGACCATTACCAGCAGAATACGCCTATAGGGGATGGACCCGTTCTTCTGCCCTAG
GTTGCCTTGAGCATCTGACTTCTGGCTAAATTGATGATCTATTAAACAATAAAGATGTCCACATGGAAGT
TTTTTCCTGTCATACTTTGTTAAGAAGGGTGAGAACAGAGTACCTACATTTTGAATGGAAGGATTGGAGC
TACGGGGGTGGGGGTGGGGTGGGATTAGATAAATGCCTGCTCTTTACTGAAGGCTCTTTACTATTGCTTT
ATGATAATGTTTCATAGTTGGATCGAACACATATTGATCCTCGTCACAACCACACCAGCACACCTCAAAT
CCCACACCACTCCCACAATTACCATTCACTCAACAAACTCACACATCCCACGATAACGAATTCAAGCTTG
ATATCATTCAGGACGAGCCTCAGACTCCAGCGTAACTGGACTGCAATCAACTCACTGGCTCACCTTCACG
GGTGGGCCTTTCTTCGGTAGAAAATCAAAGGATCTTCTTGAGATCCTTTTTTTCTGCGCGTAATCTGCTG
CTTGCAAACAAAAAAACCACCGCTACCAGCGGTGGTTTGTTTGCCGGATCAAGAGCTACCAACTCTTTTT
CCGAGGTAACTGGCTTCAGCAGAGCGCAGATACCAAATACTGTTCTTCTAGTGTAGCCGTAGTTAGGCCA
CCACTTCAAGAACTCTGTAGCACCGCCTACATACCTCGCTCTGCTAATCCTGTTACCAGTGGCTGCTGCC
AGTGGCGATAAGTCGTGTCTTACCGGGTTGGACTCAAGACGATAGTTACCGGATAAGGCGCAGCGGTCGG
GCTGAACGGGGGGTTCGTGCACACAGCCCAGCTTGGAGCGAACGACCTACACCGAACTGAGATACCTACA
GCGTGAGCTATGAGAAAGCGCCACGCTTCCCGAAGGGAGAAAGGCGGACAGGTATCCGGTAAGCGGCAGG
GTCGGAACAGGAGAGCGCACGAGGGAGCTTCCAGGGGGAAACGCCTGGTATCTTTATAGTCCTGTCGGGT
TTCGCCACCTCTGACTTGAGCATCGATTTTTGTGATGCTCGTCAGGGGGGCGGAGCCTATGGAAAAACGC
CAGCAACGCAGAAAGGCCCACCCGAAGGTGAGCCAGGTGATTACATTTGGGCCCTCATTACCAATGCTTA
ATCAGTGAGGCACCTATCTCAGCGATCTGTCTATTTCGTTCATCCATAGTTGCCTGACTCCCCGTCGTGT
AGATAACTACGATGCGGGAGGGCTTACCATCTGGCCCCAGTGCTGCAATGATACCGCGAGAACCACGCTC
ACCGGCTCCAGATTTATCAGCAATAAACCAGCCAGCCGGGAGGGCCGAGCGCAGAAGTGATCCTGCAACT
TTATCCGCCTCCATCCAGTCTATTAATTGTTGCCGGGAAGCTAGAGTAAGTAGTTCGCCAGTTAATAGTT
TGCGCAACGTTGTTGCCATTGCTACAGGCATCGTGGTGTCACGCTCGTCGTTTGGTATGGCTTCATTCAG
CTCCGGTTCCCAACGATCAAGGCGAGTTACATGATCCCCCATGTTGTGCAAAAAAGCGGTTAGCTCCTTC
GGTCCTCCGATCGTTGCCAGAAGTAAGTTGGCCGCAGTGTTATCACTCATGGTTATGGCAGCACTGCATA
ATTCTCTTACTGTCATGCCATCCGTGAGATGCTTTTCTGTGACTGGTGAGTACTCAACCAAGTCATTCTG
AGAATAGTGTATGCGGCGACCGAGTTGCTCTTGCCCGGCGTCAATACGGGATAATACCGCGCCACATAGC
AGAACTTTAAAAGTGCTCATCATTGGAAAACGTTCTTCGGGGCGTAAACTCTCAAGGATCTTACCGCTGT
TGAGATCCAGTTCGATGTAACCCACTCGTGCACCCAACTGATCTTCAGCATCTTTTACTTTCACCAGCGT
TTCTGGGTGAGCAAAAACAGGAAGGCAAAATGCCGCAAAAAAGGGAATAAGGGCGACACGGAAATGTTGA
ATACTCATTTTAGCTTCCTTAGCTCCTGAAAATCTCGATAACTCAAAAAATACGCCCGGTAGTGATCTTA
TTTCATTATGGTGAAAGTTGGAACCTCTTACGTGCCGATCAAGTCAAAAGCCTCCGGTCGGAGGCTTTTG
A
